>Addgene plasmid #18451 | T4 Lysozyme R96F | addgene partial sequence | sequence record 24237 | 3primeUP
GCTACGNAAAAGCCCGCTCATTAGGCGGGCTCAGATCTGCTCATGTTTGACAGCTTATCATCGATAAGCT
TCGGCAATAAATTCTTGATATGTTTTCATATGTTTCCTTTAAATATTTTAATTAGTAATTGTCTATTCAA
GTAATTGTGAATATACTATCACAATTCCAAGAGAAAGTAAACAGCTTTATAGATTTTTATACGCGTCCCA
AGTGCCAGTTCTAAACGTTGTAATGACTCGTTTTGCGCGATTAGGTGTTTGATTATACCATCTACTTTTA
GCTAAGTTAACTGCTGCTTCATCCCAGCGTTTTTGTTGAAGCATACGTAAAGAGTTAGTAAATCCTGCCA
CACCGGTTTCTCCCATTTGGAAAACCATATTAATCAATGCACAGAAACGAACCGCATCAAGAGAATCATA
AACCGGTTTTAATTTAGCATTTCTCAGAATTCCGCGAACAGCAGCATCAACATCCTGATTAAAGAGTTTT
TCAGCCTCATCTTTTGTAATTACACCATTGCAATTACGCCCAATAGCTTTATCTAATTCAGATTTAGCAG
CATTAAGTGATGGACTTTTTGTAAGCAAATGACCGATGCCAATAGTGTAATAGCCTTCTGTGTCTTTATA
GATTTTAAGTCTAAGACCTTCATCTATACGTAACATTTCAAATATATTCATAATACCTCCTAAGCATCGA
TGGATCCTGTTTCCTGTGTGAAATTGTTATCCGCTCACAATTCCACACATTATACGAGCCGATGATTAAT
TGTCAACAGGGGGATGGGGAGTAAGCTGATCCTGTTCCNGTGTGAATGTTNCC
