[The description below was written by a language model from this plasmid's Addgene catalogue record.]
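Description:
T4 Lysozyme R96F is a bacterial expression plasmid built on the pHS1403 backbone (about 5 kb without insert) that carries the bacteriophage T4 lysozyme gene (gene e) with a single amino-acid substitution, arginine 96 to phenylalanine. The roughly 600 bp insert was placed in the vector by restriction cloning between BamHI at the 5′ end and HindIII at the 3′ end, and both sites remain intact, so the fragment can be excised or exchanged. According to the depositor's notes, the BamHI site lies 27 bp from the start codon and the HindIII site 115 bp from the stop codon, meaning the insert includes short flanking untranslated regions on either side of the coding sequence. The plasmid is maintained at high copy number in E. coli and is selected with ampicillin.

The record does not state which promoter drives expression, what origin of replication the backbone uses, or whether any affinity tag or fusion partner is present, and no feature table is available to fill in these details. No tag is listed, so the protein is presumably produced as the untagged mutant enzyme, but this is not explicitly confirmed. T4 lysozyme is a small phage-encoded enzyme that degrades the bacterial cell wall and has long served as a model protein for studying folding, stability and structure. A point mutant of this kind is consistent with use in producing recombinant protein to examine how replacing a charged arginine side chain with a bulky aromatic residue affects the protein, although the record itself does not spell out the intended application.
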