Addgene plasmid #18451: T4 Lysozyme R96F
Depositing lab: Brian Matthews. Depositing organization: University of Oregon.
Backbone
  Vector backbone: pHS1403
  Backbone size w/o insert (bp): 5000
  Vector type: Bacterial Expression
Growth in bacteria
  Bacterial resistance: Ampicillin, 100 μg/mL
  Growth temperature: 37°C
  Growth strain: DH5alpha
  Copy number: High Copy
Gene/Insert
  Gene/Insert name: T4 Lysozyme
  Species: Bacteriophage T4
  Insert size (bp): 600
  Mutation: R96F
  GenBank ID: NP_049736
  Entrez Gene: e (a.k.a. T4p123)
  Cloning method: Restriction Enzyme; 5′ cloning site BamHI (not destroyed); 3′ cloning site HindIII (not destroyed)
  Sequencing primers: 5′ na; 3′ GGCGTATCACGAGGCCC
Terms and licenses: Academic/Nonprofit Terms; Industry Terms: Not Available to Industry
Depositor comments: The BamHI site is 27 bp from the ATG and the HindIII site is 115 bp from the stop.
How to cite: T4 Lysozyme R96F was a gift from Brian Matthews (Addgene plasmid # 18451 ; http://n2t.net/addgene:18451 ; RRID:Addgene_18451)
